Addgene plasmid #68709: tdTomato/pTREX-b
Purpose: Expresses tdTomato in pTREX-b vector which confers resistance to blasticidin. This vector is used for cloning a specific sgRNA by BamHI, to transfect Cas9-expressing Trypanosoma cruzi epimastigotes.
Depositing lab: Roberto Docampo. Depositing organization: University of Georgia. Publication: CRISPR/Cas9-Induced Disruption of Paraflagellar Rod Protein 1 and 2 Genes in Trypanosoma cruzi Reveals Their Role in Flagellar Attachment. Lander N, Li ZH, Niyogi S, Docampo R. MBio. 2015 Jul 21;6(4). pii: e01012-15. doi: 10.1128/mBio.01012-15. PubMed 26199333.
Backbone
  Vector backbone: pTREX-b
  Backbone manufacturer: Vazquez and Levin., 1999
  Backbone size w/o insert (bp): 5900
  Total vector size (bp): 7300
  Modifications to backbone: tdTomato synthetic gene (1431 bp) was cloned by restriction sites XbaI and HindIII into pTREX-b (with blasticidin resistance marker).
  Vector type: Expression of tdTomato red fluorescence protein in Trypanosoma cruzi
  Selectable markers: Blasticidin
Growth in bacteria
  Bacterial resistance: Ampicillin, 100 μg/mL
  Growth temperature: 37°C
  Growth strain: DH5alpha
  Copy number: High Copy
Gene/Insert
  Gene/Insert name: tdTomato
  Species: Synthetic
  Insert size (bp): 1431
  Cloning method: Restriction Enzyme; 5′ cloning site XbaI (not destroyed); 3′ cloning site HindIII (not destroyed)
  Sequencing primers: 5′ 5’- CAATTCTAGAATGGTTTCCAAGGGTGAGGA -3’; 3′ 5’- GCAGAAGCTTTTACTTGTACAACTCGTCCA -3’
Resource information
  A portion of this plasmid was derived from a plasmid made by: This gene was subcloned by Dr. Noelia Lander in my laboratory.
Terms and licenses: Academic/Nonprofit Terms; Industry Terms: Not Available to Industry
How to cite: tdTomato/pTREX-b was a gift from Roberto Docampo (Addgene plasmid # 68709 ; http://n2t.net/addgene:68709 ; RRID:Addgene_68709)
