[The description below was written by a language model from this plasmid's Addgene catalogue record and pLannotate feature annotations shown in this document.]
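Description:
tdTomato/pTREX-b is a Trypanosoma cruzi expression plasmid built on pTREX-b, the blasticidin-selectable version of the pTREX vector. Its bacterial portion is pBluescript-like. A high-copy ColE1/pUC origin and an ampicillin resistance gene (β-lactamase with its own promoter) support propagation in E. coli. The backbone also carries an f1 origin, flanking T7 and T3 promoters, and remnants of the lac promoter/operator and lacZα region. The catalogue gives a total size of about 7.3 kb, while the assembled sequence record is 7,181 nt.

The payload is a synthetic 1,431 bp tdTomato gene, a constitutively fluorescent tandem-dimer red/orange protein derived from Discosoma. It was inserted between XbaI and HindIII sites, both of which are retained. Downstream lies a blasticidin S deaminase (BSD) gene for selecting transfected parasites. Short fragments matching T. cruzi glycosomal glyceraldehyde-3-phosphate dehydrogenase follow both tdTomato and BSD. These probably mark GAPDH-locus sequences that supply the RNA-processing signals trypanosomatid genes need, although the record does not say so. The roughly 1 kb upstream of tdTomato is unannotated, and the promoter driving expression in the parasite is not stated in the record. A 19 bp hit to the yeast ADH1 promoter is most likely a spurious match.

According to the depositor, the plasmid expresses tdTomato as a red fluorescent marker and also serves as a recipient for a specific sgRNA cloned at a BamHI site. The resulting construct is transfected into Cas9-expressing T. cruzi epimastigotes for CRISPR/Cas9 gene disruption. The associated publication used this approach to disrupt the paraflagellar rod protein 1 and 2 genes.
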