Features (pLannotate 1.2.2; 17 found; start..end, strand, type, name):
   1038..2465    +  CDS            tdTomato: tdTomato is a basic (constitutively fluorescent) orange fluorescent protein published in 2004, derived from Discosoma sp.. It is reported to be a somewhat slowly-maturing tandem dimer with low acid sensitivity.
   2469..2495    +  misc_feature   MCS (fragment): pBluescript multiple cloning site
   2495..2650    +  CDS            G3PG_TRYCR (fragment): Experimental evidence at protein level: Swiss-Prot protein existence level 1. From Trypanosoma cruzi.
   3183..3581    +  CDS            BSD: blasticidin S deaminase; Aspergillus terreus BSD; confers resistance to blasticidin
   3595..3711    +  CDS            G3PG_TRYCR (fragment): Experimental evidence at protein level: Swiss-Prot protein existence level 1. From Trypanosoma cruzi.
   4168..4186    +  promoter       ADH1 promoter (fragment): S. cerevisiae ADH1; promoter for alcohol dehydrogenase 1
   4344..4362    -  promoter       T3 promoter: promoter for bacteriophage T3 RNA polymerase
   4407..4423    -  protein_bind   lac operator: The lac repressor binds to the lac operator to inhibit transcription in E. coli. This inhibition can be relieved by adding lactose or isopropyl-β-D-thiogalactopyranoside (IPTG). lac repressor encoded by lacI
   4431..4461    -  promoter       lac promoter: promoter for the E. coli lac operon
   4476..4497    -  protein_bind   CAP binding site: CAP binding activates transcription in the presence of cAMP. E. coli catabolite activator protein
   4510..4602    -  CDS            lacI (fragment): lac repressor; lacI; The lac repressor binds to the lac operator to inhibit transcription in E. coli. This inhibition can be relieved by adding lactose or isopropyl-β-D-thiogalactopyranoside (IPTG).
   4785..5373    -  rep_origin     ori: high-copy-number ColE1/pMB1/pBR322/pUC origin of replication
   5544..6404    -  CDS            AmpR: β-lactamase; bla; confers resistance to ampicillin, carbenicillin, and related antibiotics
   6405..6509    -  promoter       AmpR promoter: bla
   6562..6990    -  rep_origin     f1 ori (sequence partly withheld): f1 bacteriophage origin of replication; arrow indicates direction of (+) strand synthesis
   6995..7152    -  CDS            lacZα (fragment): LacZα fragment of β-galactosidase; lacZ fragment
   7155..7173    +  promoter       T7 promoter: promoter for bacteriophage T7 RNA polymerase
>Addgene plasmid #68709 | tdTomato/pTREX-b | addgene full sequence | sequence record 125636 | Addgene assembled full plasmid sequence
GAGCTCGGTGCACCCTGGGATATTTGCGCACCCACCTTTCCCGTCGCAATCGGCGCCGTCCGAACGCGGA
AATGTTCCGAGAATAATACGGCTGGGCTGCGCCGCGCGTTCCCCGCGTGAACCAACTATTGTGCGATGTG
CAGCATCCTATTGTGGTGCTTTACCGCACACCAGTTTCCTTGCGGGGCTTATTTGGTGTGTTGGATTTTT
AATTTTTTGATGATTCGGAGGAATTTTTTGCAATTTTTGGGTACCCCTAAAAAAATTTTGGAGTTTCCGG
GGTTCGATCCAACTTGTGCTTTTTTAACCGTCCATTTGTGTCTAGTACATCATGGAGCGGTATTCTCTCC
GGTGGCCCAGGTGGCGTCGGAAGGAATCGGTGTCCCTCAGGATGTTTGGTTTTTCGTTTTTTTTTTTGCG
GTCTTTTGTTTCGCATCGCCGTATCGTGTGCGGCGCGACCTTCTTTTTGGCTCATTGGTCAGTGAGGTTT
ATAATAAAGTGGATCATTTGGGTTTTTGGCCCTTTGCGGCGCACCCGCGGAATGGGGGAGGGATTTTCAT
ATAATTGTAGTGTACACATTGTGTGTGGGTCGCAAAATGTCATGCCGTGTGCAATGTTTATTTGCGTGCT
GTGCGTGTCCTTTTGTGATTCCACCACTTGTGTGTATTTTACCTTATCGTCTCTCCCTGCCGTTGGCTGT
GCGTGAATTGTGCTTCGCATTCGTGGGAAATCAAAAGGGGAATCAACGTGTTCTTTTTTTTTCAGAAGGG
GAGTCAAAGCGCCGTGTGGATGCCAAGTCTGTGCAAGAGTTCTAGTGGATCCCCCAACGAGTTTCTTCAA
AATATGCAGCGGATTCACTAAGAAACATTTTCACGCACGAAAGCGAAATTATTATGATTGTTATTATAAT
ACTTTTTCTTTGTTGTTTTATCCACTTATTATTGTTGTGTTAAATTGTTTTTACCTTTTTTCTTTTCCAA
CTTCTTTTATGATGTCTTTTCTTTTTTTTTTTTGCTCTATAAGTTGTCTTGTCTAGAATGGTTTCCAAGG
GTGAGGAGGTCATCAAAGAGTTCATGCGCTTCAAGGTGCGCATGGAGGGCTCCATGAACGGCCACGAGTT
CGAGATCGAGGGCGAGGGCGAGGGCCGCCCCTACGAAGGCACCCAGACCGCCAAGCTGAAGGTGACCAAG
GGCGGCCCCCTACCCTTCGCCTGGGACATCCTGTCCCCCCAGTTCATGTACGGCTCCAAGGCGTACGTGA
AGCACCCCGCCGACATCCCCGATTACAAGAAGCTGTCCTTCCCCGAGGGCTTCAAGTGGGAGCGCGTGAT
GAACTTCGAGGACGGCGGTCTGGTGACCGTGACCCAGGACTCCTCCCTGCAGGACGGCACGCTGATCTAC
AAGGTGAAGATGCGCGGCACCAACTTCCCCCCCGACGGCCCCGTAATGCAGAAGAAGACCATGGGCTGGG
AGGCCTCCACCGAGCGCCTGTACCCCCGCGACGGCGTGCTGAAGGGCGAGATCCACCAGGCCCTGAAGCT
GAAGGACGGCGGCCACTACCTGGTGGAGTTCAAGACCATCTACATGGCCAAGAAGCCCGTGCAACTGCCC
GGCTACTACTACGTGGACACCAAGCTGGACATCACCTCCCACAACGAGGACTACACCATCGTGGAACAGT
ACGAGCGCTCCGAGGGCCGCCACCACCTGTTCCTGGGGCATGGCACCGGCAGCACCGGCAGCGGCAGCTC
CGGCACCGCCTCCTCCGAGGACAACAACATGGCCGTCATCAAAGAGTTCATGCGCTTCAAGGTGCGCATG
GAGGGCTCCATGAACGGCCACGAGTTCGAGATCGAGGGCGAGGGCGAGGGCCGCCCCTACGAGGGCACCC
AGACCGCCAAGCTGAAGGTGACCAAGGGCGGCCCCCTGCCCTTCGCCTGGGACATCCTGTCCCCCCAGTT
CATGTACGGCTCCAAGGCGTACGTGAAGCACCCCGCCGACATCCCCGATTACAAGAAGCTGTCCTTCCCC
GAGGGCTTCAAGTGGGAGCGCGTGATGAACTTCGAGGACGGCGGTCTGGTGACCGTGACCCAGGACTCCT
CCCTGCAGGACGGCACGCTGATCTACAAGGTGAAGATGCGCGGCACCAACTTCCCCCCCGACGGCCCCGT
AATGCAGAAGAAGACCATGGGCTGGGAGGCCTCCACCGAGCGCCTGTACCCCCGCGACGGCGTGCTGAAG
GGCGAGATCCACCAGGCCCTGAAGCTGAAGGACGGCGGCCACTACCTGGTGGAGTTCAAGACCATCTACA
TGGCCAAGAAGCCCGTGCAACTGCCCGGCTACTACTACGTGGACACCAAGCTGGACATCACCTCCCACAA
CGAGGACTACACCATCGTGGAACAGTACGAGCGCTCCGAGGGCCGCCACCACCTGTTCCTGTACGGCATG
GACGAGTTGTACAAGTAAAAGCTTATCGATACCGTCGACCTCGAGCCATTTACGACTCCAAGGCAACGCT
GCAGAACAACCTGCCGAAGGAGCGCCGCTTCTTCAAGATTGTGTCGTGGTACGACAACGAGTGGGGATAC
TCCCACCGCGTGGTGGACCTTGTACGCCACATGGCCTCGAAGGATCGTTCGGCAAGGTTGTAGGCGTGGC
GATGACTTCAGGTCTTTCTTTTGCGAATAGGGATCTTATAATACACGATGCGTGTCCCGTGATGATCGTT
ACCGGTGCTGCCACGATCCAATTGACACAGCGTCAAGAGCAAAACAATTTTACTTTTCCCTTTAAGGACA
ACAACAAAAAAATATATAACTTTTTTTTCTTTTTTTTTTTTTTTGAAATTATATTTATGGTCATCTTTGG
GAAACAAAAAGCAGCAATTTAATGATGCGGAAGGATGAGTGAAATAATGTTTAATCAATGTACGAGGATT
TGGGGTATTGCAAGGAAAATGTAGATGATTTAATTGGGTGTGTGATGCAGCTTGTGGTAATTTTTGCTCA
CTTCCCTTTTTGCCACATCTTTTTAGTTTTTCTGCTTTTCTTTCCCCATTATTCCACTTGTCTCTCTTTT
CCCACGTTTCCTGCACGAATGCAGAAAGTGATATTTTTACTTTGAAAGCCATCTACCAACAACAATTACA
TTGAACAGAATTTGGGATTGCGAGATCAATTCATGGCCAAGCCTTTGTCTCAAGAAGAATCCACCCTCAT
TGAAAGAGCAACGGCTACAATCAACAGCATCCCCATCTCTGAAGACTACAGCGTCGCCAGCGCAGCTCTC
TCTAGCGACGGCCGCATCTTCACTGGTGTCAATGTATATCATTTTACTGGGGGACCTTGTGCAGAACTCG
TGGTGCTGGGCACTGCTGCTGCTGCGGCAGCTGGCAACCTGACTTGTATCGTCGCGATCGGAAATGAGAA
CAGGGGCATCTTGAGCCCCTGCGGACGGTGCCGACAGGTGCTTCTCGATCTGCATCCTGGGATCAAAGCC
ATAGTGAAGGACAGTGATGGACAGCCGACGGCAGTTGGGATTCGTGAATTGCTGCCCTCTGGTTATGTGT
GGGAGGGCTAAGAATTGATCTCCGCCGAAGGAGCGCCGCTTCTTCAAGATTGTGTCGTGGTACGACAACG
AGTGGGGATACTCCCACCGCGTGGTGGACCTTGTACGCCACATGGCCTCGAAGGATCGTTCGGCAAGGTT
GTAGGCGTGGCGATGACTTCAGGTCTTTCTTTTGCGAATAGGGATCTTATAATACACGATGCGTGTCCCG
TGATGATCGTTACCGGTGCTGCCACGATCCAAGTGACACAGTGTCAAGAGCAAAACAATTTTACTTTTCC
CTTTAAGGACAACAACAAAAAAATATATAACTTTTTTTTCTTTTTTTTTTTTGAAATTATATTTATGGTC
ATCTTTGGGAAACAAAAAGCAGCAATTTAATGATGCGGAAGGATGAGTGAAATAATGTTTAATCAATGTA
CGAGGATTTGGGGTATTGCAAGGAAAATGTAGATGATTTGATTGGGTGTATGATGCAGCTTGTGGTAATT
TTTTACAACTTTGCGTTATTGGAAGATTTTGGTTGTTCAGTTTCTTTTTGTTTATAACTGACTGTTTTAA
TTTAGTGTGATTTTTTTTTTTTAAGGATTTAAGCTGTTTTTCTTTTTTTTTCTTTTTCTTCACTGATGGT
GTTTAAGGTGTAGTTTAGTGTTTGTGCATTATGCGTCGTAGTGTTGTTGTTCTTTGGACTTTTTCGAACA
ATACTGGGCATTATAGCCCACCTGTGTATATGCCGCTAGAGTATGCTAGCCGTGTGGGTACCAGCTTTTG
TTCCCTTTAGTGAGGGTTAATTTCGAGCTTGGCGTAATCATGGTCATAGCTGTTTCCTGTGTGAAATTGT
TATCCGCTCACAATTCCACACAACATACGAGCCGGAAGCATAAAGTGTAAAGCCTGGGGTGCCTAATGAG
TGAGCTAACTCACATTAATTGCGTTGCGCTCACTGCCCGCTTTCCAGTCGGGAAACCTGTCGTGCCAGCT
GCATTAATGAATCGGCCAACGCGCGGGGAGAGGCGGTTTGCGTATTGGGCGCTCTTCCGCTTCCTCGCTC
ACTGACTCGCTGCGCTCGGTCGTTCGGCTGCGGCGAGCGGTATCAGCTCACTCAAAGGCGGTAATACGGT
TATCCACAGAATCAGGGGATAACGCAGGAAAGAACATGTGAGCAAAAGGCCAGCAAAAGGCCAGGAACCG
TAAAAAGGCCGCGTTGCTGGCGTTTTTCCATAGGCTCCGCCCCCCTGACGAGCATCACAAAAATCGACGC
TCAAGTCAGAGGTGGCGAAACCCGACAGGACTATAAAGATACCAGGCGTTTCCCCCTGGAAGCTCCCTCG
TGCGCTCTCCTGTTCCGACCCTGCCGCTTACCGGATACCTGTCCGCCTTTCTCCCTTCGGGAAGCGTGGC
GCTTTCTCATAGCTCACGCTGTAGGTATCTCAGTTCGGTGTAGGTCGTTCGCTCCAAGCTGGGCTGTGTG
CACGAACCCCCCGTTCAGCCCGACCGCTGCGCCTTATCCGGTAACTATCGTCTTGAGTCCAACCCGGTAA
GACACGACTTATCGCCACTGGCAGCAGCCACTGGTAACAGGATTAGCAGAGCGAGGTATGTAGGCGGTGC
TACAGAGTTCTTGAAGTGGTGGCCTAACTACGGCTACACTAGAAGGACAGTATTTGGTATCTGCGCTCTG
CTGAAGCCAGTTACCTTCGGAAAAAGAGTTGGTAGCTCTTGATCCGGCAAACAAACCACCGCTGGTAGCG
GTGGTTTTTTTGTTTGCAAGCAGCAGATTACGCGCAGAAAAAAAGGATCTCAAGAAGATCCTTTGATCTT
TTCTACGGGGTCTGACGCTCAGTGGAACGAAAACTCACGTTAAGGGATTTTGGTCATGAGATTATCAAAA
AGGATCTTCACCTAGATCCTTTTAAATTAAAAATGAAGTTTTAAATCAATCTAAAGTATATATGAGTAAA
CTTGGTCTGACAGTTACCAATGCTTAATCAGTGAGGCACCTATCTCAGCGATCTGTCTATTTCGTTCATC
CATAGTTGCCTGACTCCCCGTCGTGTAGATAACTACGATACGGGAGGGCTTACCATCTGGCCCCAGTGCT
GCAATGATACCGCGAGACCCACGCTCACCGGCTCCAGATTTATCAGCAATAAACCAGCCAGCCGGAAGGG
CCGAGCGCAGAAGTGGTCCTGCAACTTTATCCGCCTCCATCCAGTCTATTAATTGTTGCCGGGAAGCTAG
AGTAAGTAGTTCGCCAGTTAATAGTTTGCGCAACGTTGTTGCCATTGCTACAGGCATCGTGGTGTCACGC
TCGTCGTTTGGTATGGCTTCATTCAGCTCCGGTTCCCAACGATCAAGGCGAGTTACATGATCCCCCATGT
TGTGCAAAAAAGCGGTTAGCTCCTTCGGTCCTCCGATCGTTGTCAGAAGTAAGTTGGCCGCAGTGTTATC
ACTCATGGTTATGGCAGCACTGCATAATTCTCTTACTGTCATGCCATCCGTAAGATGCTTTTCTGTGACT
GGTGAGTACTCAACCAAGTCATTCTGAGAATAGTGTATGCGGCGACCGAGTTGCTCTTGCCCGGCGTCAA
TACGGGATAATACCGCGCCACATAGCAGAACTTTAAAAGTGCTCATCATTGGAAAACGTTCTTCGGGGCG
AAAACTCTCAAGGATCTTACCGCTGTTGAGATCCAGTTCGATGTAACCCACTCGTGCACCCAACTGATCT
TCAGCATCTTTTACTTTCACCAGCGTTTCTGGGTGAGCAAAAACAGGAAGGCAAAATGCCGCAAAAAAGG
GAATAAGGGCGACACGGAAATGTTGAATACTCATACTCTTCCTTTTTCAATATTATTGAAGCATTTATCA
GGGTTATTGTCTCATGAGCGGATACATATTTGAATGTATTTAGAAAAATAAACAAATAGGGGTTCCGCGC
ACATTTCCCCGAAAAGTGCCACCTAAATTGTAAGCGTTAATATTTTGTTAAAATTCGCGTTAAATTTTTG
TTAAATCAGCTCATTTTTTAACCAATAGGCCGAAATCGGCAAAATCCCTTATAAATCAAAAGAATAGACC
GAGATAGGGT
[37 nt withheld, positions 6661-6697]
AAAGAACGTGGACTCCAACGTCAAAGG
[49 nt withheld, positions 6725-6773]
T
[91 nt withheld, positions 6775-6865]
G
[124 nt withheld, positions 6867-6990]
CCCATTCGCCATTCAGGCTGCGCAACTGTTGGGAAGGGCGATCGGTGCGGGCCTCTTCGCTATTACGCCA
GCTGGCGAAAGGGGGATGTGCTGCAAGGCGATTAAGTTGGGTAACGCCAGGGTTTTCCCAGTCACGACGT
TGTAAAACGACGGCCAGTGAATTGTAATACGACTCACTATAGGGCGAATTG
