>Addgene plasmid #68709 | tdTomato/pTREX-b | addgene partial sequence | sequence record 123993 | blast-R 5'-gctctttcaatgagggtgga-3'
AAGGCTTGGCCATGAATTGATCTCGCAATCCCAAATTCTGTTCAATGTAATTGTTGTTGGTAGATGGCTT
TCAAAGTAAAAATATCACTTTCTGCATTCGTGCAGGAAACGTGGGAAAAGAGAGACAAGTGGAATAATGG
GGAAAGAAAAGCAGAAAAACTAAAAAGATGTGGCAAAAAGGGAAGTGAGCAAAAATTACCACAAGCTGCA
TCACACACCCAATTAAATCATCTACATTTTCCTTGCAATACCCCAAATCCTCGTACATTGATTAAACATT
ATTTCACTCATCCTTCCGCATCATTAAATTGCTGCTTTTTGTTTCCCAAAGATGACCATAAATATAATTT
CAAAAAAAAAAAAAAAGAAAAAAAAGTTATATATTTTTTTGTTGTTGTCCTTAAAGGGAAAAGTAAAATT
GTTTTGCTCTTGACGCTGTGTCAATTGGATCGTGGCAGCACCGGTAACGATCATCACGGGACACGCATCG
TGTATTATAAGATCCCTATTCGCAAAAGAAAGACCTGAAGTCATCGCCACGCCTACAACCTTGCCGAACG
ATCCTTCGAGGCCATGTGGCGTACAAGGTCCACCACGCGGTGGGAGTATCCCCACTCGTTGTCGTACCAC
GACACAATCTTGAAGAAGCGGCGCTCCTTCGGCAGGTTGTTCTGCAGCGTTGCCTTGGAGTCGTAAATGG
CTCGAGGTCGACGGTATCGATAAGCTTTTACTTGTACAACTCGTCCATGCCGTACAGGAACAGGTGGTGG
CGGCCCTCGGAGCGCTCGTACTGTTCCACGATGGTGTAGTCCTCGTTGTGGGAGGTGATGTCCAGCTTGG
TGTCCACGTAGTAGTAGCCGGGCAGTTGCACGGGCTTCTTGGCCATGTAGATGGTCTTGAACTCCACCAG
GTAGTGGCCGCCGTCCTTCAGCTTCAGGGCCTGGTGGATCTCGCCCTTCAGCACGCCGTCGCGGGGG
