>Addgene plasmid #68709 | tdTomato/pTREX-b | addgene partial sequence | sequence record 125622 | pPR244-F 5'-CCTCGAGGTCGACGGTATC-3'
ACTCGTCCATGCCGTACAGGAACAGGTGGTGGCGGCCCTCGGAGCGCTCGTACTGTTCCACGATGGTGTA
GTCCTCGTTGTGGGAGGTGATGTCCAGCTTGGTGTCCACGTAGTAGTAGCCGGGCAGTTGCACGGGCTTC
TTGGCCATGTAGATGGTCTTGAACTCCACCAGGTAGTGGCCGCCGTCCTTCAGCTTCAGGGCCTGGTGGA
TCTCGCCCTTCAGCACGCCGTCGCGGGGGTACAGGCGCTCGGTGGAGGCCTCCCAGCCCATGGTCTTCTT
CTGCATTACGGGGCCGTCGGGGGGGAAGTTGGTGCCGCGCATCTTCACCTTGTAGATCAGCGTGCCGTCC
TGCAGGGAGGAGTCCTGGGTCACGGTCACCAGACCGCCGTCCTCGAAGTTCATCACGCGCTCCCACTTGA
AGCCCTCGGGGAAGGACAGCTTCTTGTAATCGGGGATGTCGGCGGGGTGCTTCACGTACGCCTTGGAGCC
GTACATGAACTGGGGGGACAGGATGTCCCAGGCGAAGGGCAGGGGGCCGCCCTTGGTCACCTTCAGCTTG
GCGGTCTGGGTGCCCTCGTAGGGGCGGCCCTCGCCCTCGCCCTCGATCTCGAACTCGTGGCCGTTCATGG
AGCCCTCCATGCGCACCTTGAAGCGCATGAACTCTTTGATGACGGCCATGTTGTTGTCCTCGGAGGAGGC
GGTGCCGGAGCTGCCGCTGCCGGTGCTGCCGGTGCCATGCCCCA
