>Addgene plasmid #68709 | tdTomato/pTREX-b | addgene partial sequence | sequence record 125626 | tdTomato-Rev 5'-tctttgatgacggccatgt-3'
CCGGAGCTGCCGCTGCCGGTGCTGCCGGTGCCATGCCCCAGGAACAGGTGGTGGCGGCCCTCGGAGCGCT
CGTACTGTTCCACGATGGTGTAGTCCTCGTTGTGGGAGGTGATGTCCAGCTTGGTGTCCACGTAGTAGTA
GCCGGGCAGTTGCACGGGCTTCTTGGCCATGTAGATGGTCTTGAACTCCACCAGGTAGTGGCCGCCGTCC
TTCAGCTTCAGGGCCTGGTGGATCTCGCCCTTCAGCACGCCGTCGCGGGGGTACAGGCGCTCGGTGGAGG
CCTCCCAGCCCATGGTCTTCTTCTGCATTACGGGGCCGTCGGGGGGGAAGTTGGTGCCGCGCATCTTCAC
CTTGTAGATCAGCGTGCCGTCCTGCAGGGAGGAGTCCTGGGTCACGGTCACCAGACCGCCGTCCTCGAAG
TTCATCACGCGCTCCCACTTGAAGCCCTCGGGGAAGGACAGCTTCTTGTAATCGGGGATGTCGGCGGGGT
GCTTCACGTACGCCTTGGAGCCGTACATGAACTGGGGGGACAGGATGTCCCAGGCGAAGGGTAGGGGGCC
GCCCTTGGTCACCTTCAGCTTGGCGGTCTGGGTGCCTTCGTAGGGGCGGCCCTCGCCCTCGCCCTCGATC
TCGAACTCGTGGCCGTTCATGGAGCCCTCCATGCGCACCTTGAAGCGCATGAACTCTTTGATGACCTCCT
CACCCTTGGAAACCATTCTAGACAAGACAACTTATAGAGCAAAAAAAAA
