>Addgene plasmid #68709 | tdTomato/pTREX-b | addgene partial sequence | sequence record 125633 | M13pUC-Fwd 5'-CCCAGTCACGACGTTGTAAAACG-3'
TGTAATACGACTCACTATAGGGCGAATTGGAGCTCGGTGCACCCTGGGATATTTGCGCACCCACCTTTCC
CGTCGCAATCGGCGCCGTCCGAACGCGGAAATGTTCCGAGAATAATACGGCTGGGCTGCGCCGCGCGTTC
CCCGCGTGAACCAACTATTGTGCGATGTGCAGCATCCTATTGTGGTGCTTTACCGCACACCAGTTTCCTT
GCGGGGCTTATTTGGTGTGTTGGATTTTTAATTTTTTGATGATTCGGAGGAATTTTTTGCAATTTTTGGG
TACCCCTAAAAAAATTTTGGAGTTTCCGGGGTTCGATCCAACTTGTGCTTTTTTAACCGTCCATTTGTGT
CTAGTACATCATGGAGCGGTATTCTCTCCGGTGGCCCAGGTGGCGTCGGAAGGAATCGGTGTCCCTCAGG
ATGTTTGGTTTTTCGTTTTTTTTTTTGCGGTCTTTTGTTTCGCATCGCCGTATCGTGTGCGGCGCGACCT
TCTTTTTGGCTCATTGGTCAGTGAGGTTTATAATAAAGTGGATCATTTGGGTTTTTGGCCCTTTGCGGCG
CACCCGCGGAATGGGGGAGGGATTTTCATATAATTGTAGTGTACACATTGTGTGTGGGTCGCAAAATGTC
ATGCCGTGTGCAATGTTTATTTGCGTGCTGTGCGTGTCCTTTTGTGATTCCACCACTTGTGTGTATTTTA
CCTTATCGTCTCTCCCTGCCGTTGGCTGTGCGTGAATTGTGCTTCGCATTCGTGGGAAATCAAAAGGGGA
ATCAACGTGTTCTTTTTTTTTCAGAAGGGGAGTCAAAGCGCCGTGTGGATGCCAAGTCTGTGCAAGAGTT
CTAGTGGATCCCCCAACGAGTTTCTTCAAAATATGCAGCGGATTCACTAAGAAACATTTTCACGCACGAA
AGCGAAATTATTATGATTGTTATTA
