>Addgene plasmid #68709 | tdTomato/pTREX-b | addgene partial sequence | sequence record 125638 | M13pUC-Rev 5'-AGCGGATAACAATTTCACACAGG-3'
GATTACGCCAAGCTCGAAATTAACCCTCACTAAAGGGAACAAAAGCTGGTACCCACACGGCTAGCATACT
CTAGCGGCATATACACAGGTGGGCTATAATGCCCAGTATTGTTCGAAAAAGTCCAAAGAACAACAACACT
ACGACGCATAATGCACAAACACTAAACTACACCTTAAACACCATCAGTGAAGAAAAAGAAAAAAAAAGAA
AAACAGCTTAAATCCTTAAAAAAAAAAAATCACACTAAATTAAAACAGTCAGTTATAAACAAAAAGAAAC
TGAACAACCAAAATCTTCCAATAACGCAAAGTTGTAAAAAATTACCACAAGCTGCATCATACACCCAATC
AAATCATCTACATTTTCCTTGCAATACCCCAAATCCTCGTACATTGATTAAACATTATTTCACTCATCCT
TCCGCATCATTAAATTGCTGCTTTTTGTTTCCCAAAGATGACCATAAATATAATTTCAAAAAAAAAAAAG
AAAAAAAAGTTATATATTTTTTTGTTGTTGTCCTTAAAGGGAAAAGTAAAATTGTTTTGCTCTTGACACT
GTGTCACTTGGATCGTGGCAGCACCGGTAACGATCATCACGGGACACGCATCGTGTATTATAAGATCCCT
ATTCGCAAAAGAAAGACCTGAAGTCATCGCCACGCCTACAACCTTGCCGAACGATCCTTCGAGGCCATGT
GGCGTACAAGGTCCACCACGCGGTGGGAGTATCCCCACTCGTTGTCGTACCACGACACAATCTTGAAGAA
GCGGCGCTCCTTCGGCGGAGATCAATTCTTAGCCCTCCCACACATAACCAGAGGGCAGCAATTCACGAAT
CCCAACTGCCGTCGGCTGTCCATCACTGTCCTTCACTATGGCTTTGATCCCAGGATGCAGATCGAGAAGC
ACCTGTCGGCACCGTCCGCAGGGGCTCAAGATGCCCCTGTTCTCATTTCCGATCGCGACGATACAAGTCA
GGTTGCCAGCTGCCGCAGCAGCAGCAGTGCCCAGCACCACG
